Addgene plasmid #43496: III-ACCC
Depositing lab: Chad Cowan & Kiran Musunuru. Depositing organization: Harvard University. Publication: A TALEN Genome-Editing System for Generating Human Stem Cell-Based Disease Models. Ding Q, Lee YK, Schaefer EA, Peters DT, Veres A, Kim K, Kuperwasser N, Motola DL, Meissner TB, Hendriks WT, Trevisan M, Gupta RM, Moisan A, Banks E, Friesen M, Schinzel RT, Xia F, Tang A, Xia Y, Figueroa E, Wann A, Ahfeldt T, Daheron L, Zhang F, Rubin LL, Peng LF, Chung RT, Musunuru K, Cowan CA. Cell Stem Cell. 2012 Dec 12. pii: S1934-5909(12)00645-5. doi: 10.1016/j.stem.2012.11.011. PubMed 23246482.
Backbone
  Vector backbone: pCRII-TOPO
  Backbone manufacturer: Invitrogen
  Backbone size w/o insert (bp): 3973
  Vector type: Bacterial Cloning
Growth in bacteria
  Bacterial resistance: Ampicillin and Kanamycin, 100 & 50 μg/mL
  Growth temperature: 37°C
  Growth strain: Top10
  Copy number: High Copy
Gene/Insert
  Gene/Insert name: III-ACCC
  Species: Synthetic
  Insert size (bp): 426
  Cloning method: TOPO Cloning
  Sequencing primers: 5′ T7; 3′ M13-rev
Terms and licenses: Academic/Nonprofit Terms; Industry Terms: Not Available to Industry
How to cite: III-ACCC was a gift from Chad Cowan & Kiran Musunuru (Addgene plasmid # 43496 ; http://n2t.net/addgene:43496 ; RRID:Addgene_43496)
