[The description below was written by a language model from this plasmid's Addgene catalogue record.]
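Description:
III-ACCC is a bacterial cloning plasmid built on the pCRII-TOPO backbone (about 4 kb without insert), into which a 426 bp synthetic fragment was introduced by TOPO cloning. It is a high-copy plasmid maintained in E. coli, and the record lists both ampicillin and kanamycin resistance, consistent with the dual markers carried by this backbone. The insert can be read with T7 and M13 reverse primers, so it lies within the backbone's multiple cloning region between those standard priming sites. No feature table is provided, so the positions of the origin, resistance genes and other backbone elements are not documented here.

The record describes the insert only by its name and as synthetic. The plasmid comes from work establishing a TALEN genome-editing system for generating human stem cell-based disease models. Its name and size fit a pre-assembled TALE repeat module. Four repeats of roughly 100 bp each would give a fragment of about this length, "ACCC" plausibly denotes the four target nucleotides those repeats recognise, and "III" plausibly marks the module's position in an ordered assembly. This reading is an inference, since the record does not state it, and it also gives no repeat-variable diresidues or flanking restriction sites used for assembly.

The vector type is bacterial cloning, and no eukaryotic promoter, tag or reporter is recorded. The construct is therefore best understood as a storage and source plasmid, one member of a library of building blocks from which fragments are taken and combined into full-length TALEN arrays in a separate expression vector, rather than something delivered to cells directly.
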