>Addgene plasmid #43496 | III-ACCC | depositor partial sequence | sequence record 58761 | III-ACCC sequence 426 bps
CGTCTCGGCTCACCCCAGAGCAGGTCGTGGCAATCGCCTCCAACATTGGCGGGAAACAGGCACTCGAGAC
TGTCCAGCGCCTGCTTCCCGTGCTGTGCCAAGCGCACGGACTCACCCCAGAGCAGGTCGTGGCGATCGCA
AGCCACGACGGAGGAAAGCAAGCCTTGGAAACAGTACAGAGGCTGTTGCCTGTGCTGTGCCAAGCGCACG
GCCTCACCCCAGAGCAGGTCGTGGCGATCGCAAGCCACGACGGAGGAAAGCAAGCCTTGGAAACAGTACA
GAGGCTGTTGCCTGTGCTGTGCCAAGCGCACGGATTAACCCCAGAGCAGGTCGTGGCGATCGCAAGCCAC
GACGGAGGAAAGCAAGCCTTGGAAACAGTACAGAGGCTGTTGCCTGTGCTGTGCCAAGCGCACGGACTCA
GAGACG
