>Addgene plasmid #43496 | III-ACCC | addgene partial sequence | sequence record 61521 | M13-F20 5'-TGTAAAACGACGGCCAGT-3'
GGCGAATTGGGCCCTCTGATGCATGCTCGAGCGGCCGCCAGTGTGATGGATATCTGCAGAATTCGCCCTT
CGTCCTAGCGCGTCTCGGCTCACCCCAGAGCAGGTCGTGGCAATCGCCTCCAACATTGGCGGGAAACAGG
CACTCGAGACTGTCCAGCGCCTGCTTCCCGTGCTGTGCCAAGCGCACGGACTCACCCCAGAGCAGGTCGT
GGCGATCGCAAGCCACGACGGAGGAAAGCAAGCCTTGGAAACAGTACAGAGGCTGTTGCCTGTGCTGTGC
CAAGCGCACGGCCTCACCCCAGAGCAGGTCGTGGCGATCGCAAGCCACGACGGAGGAAAGCAAGCCTTGG
AAACAGTACAGAGGCTGTTGCCTGTGCTGTGCCAAGCGCACGGATTAACCCCAGAGCAGGTCGTGGCGAT
CGCAAGCCACGACGGAGGAAAGCAAGCCTTGGAAACAGTACAGAGGCTGTTGCCTGTGCTGTGCCAAGCG
CACGGACTCAGAGACGTGGGCACAGGAAAGAAGGGCGAATTCCAGCACACTGGCGGCCGTTACTAGTGGA
TCCGAGCTCGGTACCAAGCTTGATGCATAGCTTGAGTATTCTATAGTGTCACCTAAATAGCTTGGCGTAA
TCATGGTCATAGCTGTTTCCTGTGTGAAATTGTTATCCGCTCACAATTCCACACAACATACGAGCCGGAA
GCATAAAGTGTAAAGCCTGGGGTGCCTAATGAGTGAGCTAACTCACATTAATTGCGTTGCGCTCACTGCC
CGCTTTCCAGTCGGGAAACCTGTCGTGCCAGCTGCATTAATGAATCGGCCAACGCGCGGGGAGAGGCGGT
TTGCGTATTGGGCGCTCTTCCGCTTCCTCGCT
